>Addgene plasmid #79999 | pZyxin-miRFP703 | addgene partial sequence | sequence record 153326 | CMV-F 5'-CGCAAATGGGCGGTAGGCGTG-3'
GCTGGTTTAGTGAACCGTCAGATCCGCTAGCGCTACCGGACTCAGATCTCGAGCTCAAGCTTCGAATTCC
ATGGCGGCCCCCCGCCCGTCTCCCGCGATCCCCGTTTCGGTCTCGGCTCCGGCTTTTTACGCCCCGCAGA
AGAAGTTCGGCCCTGTGGTGGCCCCAAAGCCCAAAGTGAATCCCTTCCGGCCCAGGGACAGCGAGCCTCC
CCCGGCACCCGGGGCCCAGCGCGCACAGATGGGCCGGGTGGGCGATATTCCCCCGCCGCCCCCGGAAGAC
TTTCCCCTGCCTCCACCTCCCCTTGCTGGGGATGGCGACGATGCAGAGGGTGCTCTGGGAGGTGCCTTCC
CGCCGCCCCCTCCCCCGATCGAGGAATCATTTCCCCCTGCGCCTCTGGAGGAGGAGATCTTCCCTTCCCC
GCCGCCTCCTCCGGAGGAGGAGGGAGGGCCTGAGGCCCCCATACCGCCCCCACCACAGCCCAGGGAGAAG
GTGAGCAGTATTGATTTGGAGATCGACTCTCTGTCCTCACTGCTGGATGACATGACCAAGAATGATCCTT
TCAAAGCCCGGGTGTCATCTGGATATGTGCCCCCACCAGTGGCCACTCCATTCAGTTCCAAGTCCAGTAC
CAAGCCTGCAGCCGGGGGCACAGCACCCCTGCCTCCTTGGAAGTCCCCTTCCAGCTCCCAGCCTCTGCCC
CAGGTTCCGGCTCCGGCTCAGAGCCAGACACAGTTCCATGTTCAGCCCCAGCCCCAGCCCAAGCCTCAGG
TCCAACTC
