>Addgene plasmid #79999 | pZyxin-miRFP703 | addgene partial sequence | sequence record 153328 | SV40pA-R 5'-GAAATTTGTGATGCTATTGC-3'
AGTTAACAACAACAATTGCATTCATTTTATGTTTCAGGTTCAGGGGGAGGTGTGGGAGGTTTTTTAAAGC
AAGTAAAACCTCTACAAATGTGGTATGGCTGATTATGATCTAGAGTCGCGGCCGCTTAGCTCTCAAGCGC
GGTGATCCGCGTCGCGATCCTTTCGGCGAGCCGTTTGCAGATCGCCCGCAGCTCGAAACGGATGAAGCGC
GGCAGATAATGGTGACAGACAACCAGGCCCCACAGCTTGCCGCCGACCACCAGCGACACCGCCAGGGTGG
CGCGCACGCCCATGTCCTTCAGGAACTGCAGATGGATCGGCGACATCGAGCGCAGGAAGCAGCCCGACAT
GTCGAGATCGCGCCCGGTCAGCGGCGACAGCCGCGGCTCCAGCGGCACCGGCTGATAGGTGACGTCGACC
AGCACGCGGACGCGCTGCCGCACGTACAGCTGCCGCGCCATCTGCGGGACCAGCGACGACGGATAGCGGT
TGCCGAAATAGGATTCGAGCCCAGGCACATGGCACTCGGAGAATACCAGGCCGTGGCCTTGCTCATCGAA
ACGATACACCATCACCCGGTCGTAGCCGGTGCACTGCTGAAACAGCAGCACGGTGTCATCGCACAGCGCG
CGCAGTGAACCCGCCGTGCGGATCCGCTCCAGCGCCGGCGCCAGCGTGCCTGACAGATCGATCGACGGGC
CGGCACGTTCGAGTTCGATGATCAGCCCGCCTTCCGGAGGCCGATGCATCAGACCGCAGTACTCCGTAGA
GGGATTGCCGATC
