[The description below was written by a language model from this plasmid's Addgene catalogue record.]
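Description:
pZyxin-miRFP703 is a mammalian expression plasmid built on the Clontech pN1 backbone, a design in which the gene of interest is placed upstream of a fluorescent protein so that the tag ends up at the C terminus of the fusion. The complete plasmid is recorded as 6654 bp, of which about 3969 bp is backbone and 2685 bp is insert. It is maintained as a high-copy plasmid in E. coli under kanamycin selection, and the record lists neomycin resistance as the marker for mammalian cells, allowing G418 selection of stable transfectants. No feature table accompanies the entry, so the origin of replication and other backbone elements are not itemised. The listing of an SV40 polyA reverse sequencing primer suggests that an SV40 polyadenylation signal lies downstream of the cassette.

The payload is human zyxin (ZYX, corresponding to the NM_003461 reference transcript) expressed from the CMV promoter, a strong constitutive promoter in most mammalian cell lines, and fused at its C terminus to miRFP703. The stated insert size appears to cover the zyxin coding sequence together with the fluorescent protein. miRFP703 is a monomeric near-infrared fluorescent protein; its monomeric state makes it suitable as a fusion tag that should not drive artificial oligomerisation of the partner. Zyxin is a focal adhesion protein that also associates with actin stress fibres, so the fusion serves as a near-infrared marker for these structures in transfected cells. The stated purpose is zyxin labeling, and the near-infrared emission leaves the visible channels free for combination with other fluorescent proteins in multicolour imaging.
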