Addgene plasmid #79999: pZyxin-miRFP703
Purpose: Zyxin labeling with near-infrared fluorescent protein miRFP703
Depositing lab: Vladislav Verkhusha. Depositing organization: Albert Einstein College of Medicine. Publication: Bright monomeric near-infrared fluorescent proteins as tags and biosensors for multiscale imaging. Shcherbakova DM, Baloban M, Emelyanov AV, Brenowitz M, Guo P, Verkhusha VV. Nat Commun. 2016 Aug 19;7:12405. doi: 10.1038/ncomms12405. PubMed 27539380.
Backbone
  Vector backbone: pN1
  Backbone manufacturer: Clontech
  Backbone size w/o insert (bp): 3969
  Total vector size (bp): 6654
  Vector type: Mammalian Expression
  Selectable markers: Neomycin (select with G418)
Growth in bacteria
  Bacterial resistance: Kanamycin, 50 μg/mL
  Growth temperature: 37°C
  Growth strain: DH5alpha
  Copy number: High Copy
Gene/Insert
  Gene/Insert name: Zyxin (alt name: NM_003461)
  Species: H. sapiens (human)
  Insert size (bp): 2685
  GenBank ID: NM_003461
  Entrez Gene: ZYX (a.k.a. ESP-2, HED-2)
  Promoter: CMV
  Tag / fusion protein: miRFP703 (C terminal on insert)
  Cloning method: Unknown
  Sequencing primers: 5′ CMV-F; 3′ SV40pA-R
Terms and licenses: Academic/Nonprofit Terms; Industry Terms: Not Available to Industry
How to cite: pZyxin-miRFP703 was a gift from Vladislav Verkhusha (Addgene plasmid # 79999 ; http://n2t.net/addgene:79999 ; RRID:Addgene_79999)
