LOCUS       Exported 6654 bp ds-DNA circular SYN 12-MAY-2021
DEFINITION  Zyxin labeling with near-infrared fluorescent protein miRFP703.
ACCESSION   .
VERSION     .
KEYWORDS    pZyxin-miRFP703
SOURCE      synthetic DNA construct
  ORGANISM  synthetic DNA construct
REFERENCE   1 (bases 1 to 6654)
  AUTHORS   Shcherbakova DM, Baloban M, Emelyanov AV, Brenowitz M, Guo P,
            Verkhusha VV
  TITLE     Bright monomeric near-infrared fluorescent proteins as tags and
            biosensors for multiscale imaging.
  JOURNAL   Nat Commun. 2016 Aug 19;7:12405. doi: 10.1038/ncomms12405.
  PUBMED    27539380
REFERENCE   2 (bases 1 to 6654)
  AUTHORS   .
  TITLE     Direct Submission
  JOURNAL   Exported May 12, 2021 from SnapGene Server 1.1.58
            http://www.snapgene.com
FEATURES             Location/Qualifiers
     source          1..6654
                     /organism="synthetic DNA construct"
                     /mol_type="other DNA"
     CDS             1..948
                     /codon_start=1
                     /product="bright monomeric near-infrared fluorescent
                     protein engineered from a bacterial phytochrome, with an
                     emission maximum of 703 nm (Shcherbakova et al., 2016)"
                     /label=miRFP703
                     /label=ORF
     frame           1
                     /translation="MVAGHASGSPAFGTASHSNCEHEEIHLAGSIQPHGALLVVSEHDH
                     RVIQASANAAEFLNLGSVLGVPLAEIDGDLLIKILPHLDPTAEGMPVAVRCRIGNPSTE
                     YCGLMHRPPEGGLIIELERAGPSIDLSGTLAPALERIRTAGSLRALCDDTVLLFQQCTG
                     YDRVMVYRFDEQGHGLVFSECHVPGLESYFGNRYPSSLVPQMARQLYVRQRVRVLVDVT
                     YQPVPLEPRLSPLTGRDLDMSGCFLRSMSPIHLQFLKDMGVRATLAVSLVVGGKLWGLV
                     VCHHYLPRFIRFELRAICKRLAERIATRITALES"
     polyA_signal    1070..1191
                     /label=SV40 poly(A) signal
                     /note="SV40 polyadenylation signal"
     primer_bind     complement(1107..1126)
                     /label=SV40pA-R
                     /note="SV40 polyA, reverse primer"
     primer_bind     1161..1180
                     /label=EBV-rev
                     /note="SV40 polyA terminator, reverse primer"
     rep_origin      complement(1198..1653)
                     /direction=LEFT
                     /label=f1 ori
                     /note="f1 bacteriophage origin of replication; arrow
                     indicates direction of (+) strand synthesis"
     primer_bind     complement(1335..1356)
                     /label=F1ori-F
                     /note="F1 origin, forward primer"
     primer_bind     1547..1566
                     /label=F1ori-R
                     /note="F1 origin, reverse primer"
     promoter        1680..1784
                     /gene="bla"
                     /label=AmpR promoter
     promoter        1786..2143
                     /label=SV40 promoter
                     /note="SV40 enhancer and early promoter"
     primer_bind     complement(1809..1829)
                     /label=pBABE 3'
                     /note="SV40 enhancer, reverse primer for pBABE vectors"
     rep_origin      1994..2129
                     /label=SV40 ori
                     /note="SV40 origin of replication"
     primer_bind     2056..2075
                     /label=SV40pro-F
                     /note="SV40 promoter/origin, forward primer"
     CDS             2178..2972
                     /codon_start=1
                     /gene="aph(3')-II (or nptII)"
                     /product="aminoglycoside phosphotransferase from Tn5"
                     /label=NeoR/KanR
                     /note="confers resistance to neomycin, kanamycin, and G418
                     (Geneticin(R))"
                     /translation="MIEQDGLHAGSPAAWVERLFGYDWAQQTIGCSDAAVFRLSAQGRP
                     VLFVKTDLSGALNELQDEAARLSWLATTGVPCAAVLDVVTEAGRDWLLLGEVPGQDLLS
                     SHLAPAEKVSIMADAMRRLHTLDPATCPFDHQAKHRIERARTRMEAGLVDQDDLDEEHQ
                     GLAPAELFARLKASMPDGEDLVVTHGDACLPNIMVENGRFSGFIDCGRLGVADRYQDIA
                     LATRDIAEELGGEWADRFLVLYGIAAPDSQRIAFYRLLDEFF"
     primer_bind     complement(2232..2251)
                     /label=Neo-R
                     /note="Neomycin resistance gene, reverse primer"
     primer_bind     2842..2861
                     /label=Neo-F
                     /note="Neomycin resistance gene, forward primer"
     primer_bind     complement(3160..3179)
                     /label=TK-pA-R
                     /note="Thymidine kinase polyA, reverse primer"
     polyA_signal    3204..3251
                     /label=HSV TK poly(A) signal
                     /note="herpes simplex virus thymidine kinase
                     polyadenylation signal (Cole and Stacy, 1985)"
     rep_origin      3580..4168
                     /direction=RIGHT
                     /label=ori
                     /note="high-copy-number ColE1/pMB1/pBR322/pUC origin of
                     replication"
     primer_bind     4069..4088
                     /label=pBR322ori-F
                     /note="pBR322 origin, forward primer"
     enhancer        4343..4646
                     /label=CMV enhancer
                     /note="human cytomegalovirus immediate early enhancer"
     promoter        4647..4850
                     /label=CMV promoter
                     /note="human cytomegalovirus (CMV) immediate early
                     promoter"
     primer_bind     4801..4821
                     /label=CMV-F
                     /note="Human CMV immediate early promoter, forward primer"
     regulatory      4916..4925
                     /regulatory_class="other"
                     /note="vertebrate consensus sequence for strong initiation
                     of translation (Kozak, 1987)"
     regulatory      6649..4
                     /regulatory_class="other"
                     /note="vertebrate consensus sequence for strong initiation
                     of translation (Kozak, 1987)"
ORIGIN
        1 atggtagcag gtcatgcctc tggcagcccc gcattcggga ccgcctctca ttcgaattgc
       61 gaacatgaag agatccacct cgccggctcg atccagccgc atggcgcgct tctggtcgtc
      121 agcgaacatg atcatcgcgt catccaggcc agcgccaacg ccgcggaatt tctgaatctc
      181 ggaagcgtac tcggcgttcc gctcgccgag atcgacggcg atctgttgat caagatcctg
      241 ccgcatctcg atcccaccgc cgaaggcatg ccggtcgcgg tgcgctgccg gatcggcaat
      301 ccctctacgg agtactgcgg tctgatgcat cggcctccgg aaggcgggct gatcatcgaa
      361 ctcgaacgtg ccggcccgtc gatcgatctg tcaggcacgc tggcgccggc gctggagcgg
      421 atccgcacgg cgggttcact gcgcgcgctg tgcgatgaca ccgtgctgct gtttcagcag
      481 tgcaccggct acgaccgggt gatggtgtat cgtttcgatg agcaaggcca cggcctggta
      541 ttctccgagt gccatgtgcc tgggctcgaa tcctatttcg gcaaccgcta tccgtcgtcg
      601 ctggtcccgc agatggcgcg gcagctgtac gtgcggcagc gcgtccgcgt gctggtcgac
      661 gtcacctatc agccggtgcc gctggagccg cggctgtcgc cgctgaccgg gcgcgatctc
      721 gacatgtcgg gctgcttcct gcgctcgatg tcgccgatcc atctgcagtt cctgaaggac
      781 atgggcgtgc gcgccaccct ggcggtgtcg ctggtggtcg gcggcaagct gtggggcctg
      841 gttgtctgtc accattatct gccgcgcttc atccgtttcg agctgcgggc gatctgcaaa
      901 cggctcgccg aaaggatcgc gacgcggatc accgcgcttg agagctaagc ggccgcgact
      961 ctagatcata atcagccata ccacatttgt agaggtttta cttgctttaa aaaacctccc
     1021 acacctcccc ctgaacctga aacataaaat gaatgcaatt gttgttgtta acttgtttat
     1081 tgcagcttat aatggttaca aataaagcaa tagcatcaca aatttcacaa ataaagcatt
     1141 tttttcactg cattctagtt gtggtttgtc caaactcatc aatgtatctt aaggcgtaaa
     1201 ttgtaagcgt taatattttg ttaaaattcg cgttaaattt ttgttaaatc agctcatttt
     1261 ttaaccaata ggccgaaatc ggcaaaatcc cttataaatc aaaagaatag accgagatag
     1321 ggttgagtgt tgttccagtt tggaacaaga gtccactatt aaagaacgtg gactccaacg
     1381 tcaaaggnnn nnnnnnnnnn nnnnnnnnnn nnnnnnnnnn nnnnnnnnnn nnnnnntnnn
     1441 nnnnnnnnnn nnnnnnnnnn nnnnnnnnnn nnnnnnnnnn nnnnnnnnnn nnnnnnnnnn
     1501 nnnnnnnnnn nnnnnnnnnn nnnnnnnngn nnnnnnnnnn nnnnnnnnnn nnnnnnnnnn
     1561 nnnnnnnnnn nnnnnnnnnn nnnnnnnnnn nnnnnnnnnn nnnnnnnnnn nnnnnnnnnn
     1621 nnnnnnnnnn nnnnnnnnnn nnnnnnnnnn nnncaggtgg cacttttcgg ggaaatgtgc
     1681 gcggaacccc tatttgttta tttttctaaa tacattcaaa tatgtatccg ctcatgagac
     1741 aataaccctg ataaatgctt caataatatt gaaaaaggaa gagtcctgag gcggaaagaa
     1801 ccagctgtgg aatgtgtgtc agttagggtg tggaaagtcc ccaggctccc cagcaggcag
     1861 aagtatgcaa agcatgcatc tcaattagtc agcaaccagg tgtggaaagt ccccaggctc
     1921 cccagcaggc agaagtatgc aaagcatgca tctcaattag tcagcaacca tagtcccgcc
     1981 cctaactccg cccatcccgc ccctaactcc gcccagttcc gcccattctc cgccccatgg
     2041 ctgactaatt ttttttattt atgcagaggc cgaggccgcc tcggcctctg agctattcca
     2101 gaagtagtga ggaggctttt ttggaggcct aggcttttgc aaagatcgat caagagacag
     2161 gatgaggatc gtttcgcatg attgaacaag atggattgca cgcaggttct ccggccgctt
     2221 gggtggagag gctattcggc tatgactggg cacaacagac aatcggctgc tctgatgccg
     2281 ccgtgttccg gctgtcagcg caggggcgcc cggttctttt tgtcaagacc gacctgtccg
     2341 gtgccctgaa tgaactgcaa gacgaggcag cgcggctatc gtggctggcc acgacgggcg
     2401 ttccttgcgc agctgtgctc gacgttgtca ctgaagcggg aagggactgg ctgctattgg
     2461 gcgaagtgcc ggggcaggat ctcctgtcat ctcaccttgc tcctgccgag aaagtatcca
     2521 tcatggctga tgcaatgcgg cggctgcata cgcttgatcc ggctacctgc ccattcgacc
     2581 accaagcgaa acatcgcatc gagcgagcac gtactcggat ggaagccggt cttgtcgatc
     2641 aggatgatct ggacgaagag catcaggggc tcgcgccagc cgaactgttc gccaggctca
     2701 aggcgagcat gcccgacggc gaggatctcg tcgtgaccca tggcgatgcc tgcttgccga
     2761 atatcatggt ggaaaatggc cgcttttctg gattcatcga ctgtggccgg ctgggtgtgg
     2821 cggaccgcta tcaggacata gcgttggcta cccgtgatat tgctgaagag cttggcggcg
     2881 aatgggctga ccgcttcctc gtgctttacg gtatcgccgc tcccgattcg cagcgcatcg
     2941 ccttctatcg ccttcttgac gagttcttct gagcgggact ctggggttcg aaatgaccga
     3001 ccaagcgacg cccaacctgc catcacgaga tttcgattcc accgccgcct tctatgaaag
     3061 gttgggcttc ggaatcgttt tccgggacgc cggctggatg atcctccagc gcggggatct
     3121 catgctggag ttcttcgccc accctagggg gaggctaact gaaacacgga aggagacaat
     3181 accggaagga acccgcgcta tgacggcaat aaaaagacag aataaaacgc acggtgttgg
     3241 gtcgtttgtt cataaacgcg gggttcggtc ccagggctgg cactctgtcg ataccccacc
     3301 gagaccccat tggggccaat acgcccgcgt ttcttccttt tccccacccc accccccaag
     3361 ttcgggtgaa ggcccagggc tcgcagccaa cgtcggggcg gcaggccctg ccatagcctc
     3421 aggttactca tatatacttt agattgattt aaaacttcat ttttaattta aaaggatcta
     3481 ggtgaagatc ctttttgata atctcatgac caaaatccct taacgtgagt tttcgttcca
     3541 ctgagcgtca gaccccgtag aaaagatcaa aggatcttct tgagatcctt tttttctgcg
     3601 cgtaatctgc tgcttgcaaa caaaaaaacc accgctacca gcggtggttt gtttgccgga
     3661 tcaagagcta ccaactcttt ttccgaaggt aactggcttc agcagagcgc agataccaaa
     3721 tactgtcctt ctagtgtagc cgtagttagg ccaccacttc aagaactctg tagcaccgcc
     3781 tacatacctc gctctgctaa tcctgttacc agtggctgct gccagtggcg ataagtcgtg
     3841 tcttaccggg ttggactcaa gacgatagtt accggataag gcgcagcggt cgggctgaac
     3901 ggggggttcg tgcacacagc ccagcttgga gcgaacgacc tacaccgaac tgagatacct
     3961 acagcgtgag ctatgagaaa gcgccacgct tcccgaaggg agaaaggcgg acaggtatcc
     4021 ggtaagcggc agggtcggaa caggagagcg cacgagggag cttccagggg gaaacgcctg
     4081 gtatctttat agtcctgtcg ggtttcgcca cctctgactt gagcgtcgat ttttgtgatg
     4141 ctcgtcaggg gggcggagcc tatggaaaaa cgccagcaac gcggcctttt tacggttcct
     4201 ggccttttgc tggccttttg ctcacatgtt ctttcctgcg ttatcccctg attctgtgga
     4261 taaccgtatt accgccatgc attagttatt aatagtaatc aattacgggg tcattagttc
     4321 atagcccata tatggagttc cgcgttacat aacttacggt aaatggcccg cctggctgac
     4381 cgcccaacga cccccgccca ttgacgtcaa taatgacgta tgttcccata gtaacgccaa
     4441 tagggacttt ccattgacgt caatgggtgg agtatttacg gtaaactgcc cacttggcag
     4501 tacatcaagt gtatcatatg ccaagtacgc cccctattga cgtcaatgac ggtaaatggc
     4561 ccgcctggca ttatgcccag tacatgacct tatgggactt tcctacttgg cagtacatct
     4621 acgtattagt catcgctatt accatggtga tgcggttttg gcagtacatc aatgggcgtg
     4681 gatagcggtt tgactcacgg ggatttccaa gtctccaccc cattgacgtc aatgggagtt
     4741 tgttttggca ccaaaatcaa cgggactttc caaaatgtcg taacaactcc gccccattga
     4801 cgcaaatggg cggtaggcgt gtacggtggg aggtctatat aagcagagct ggtttagtga
     4861 accgtcagat ccgctagcgc taccggactc agatctcgag ctcaagcttc gaattccatg
     4921 gcggcccccc gcccgtctcc cgcgatcccc gtttcggtct cggctccggc tttttacgcc
     4981 ccgcagaaga agttcggccc tgtggtggcc ccaaagccca aagtgaatcc cttccggccc
     5041 agggacagcg agcctccccc ggcacccggg gcccagcgcg cacagatggg ccgggtgggc
     5101 gatattcccc cgccgccccc ggaagacttt cccctgcctc cacctcccct tgctggggat
     5161 ggcgacgatg cagagggtgc tctgggaggt gccttcccgc cgccccctcc cccgatcgag
     5221 gaatcatttc cccctgcgcc tctggaggag gagatcttcc cttccccgcc gcctcctccg
     5281 gaggaggagg gagggcctga ggcccccata ccgcccccac cacagcccag ggagaaggtg
     5341 agcagtattg atttggagat cgactctctg tcctcactgc tggatgacat gaccaagaat
     5401 gatcctttca aagcccgggt gtcatctgga tatgtgcccc caccagtggc cactccattc
     5461 agttccaagt ccagtaccaa gcctgcagcc gggggcacag cacccctgcc tccttggaag
     5521 tccccttcca gctcccagcc tctgccccag gttccggctc cggctcagag ccagacacag
     5581 ttccatgttc agccccagcc ccagcccaag cctcaggtcc aactccatgt ccagtcccag
     5641 acccagcctg tgtctttggc taacacccag ccccgagggc ccccagcctc atctccggct
     5701 ccagccccta agttttctcc agtgactcct aagtttactc ctgtggcttc caagttcagt
     5761 cctggagccc caggtggatc tgggtcacaa ccaaatcaaa aattggggca ccccgaagct
     5821 ctttctgctg gcacaggctc ccctcaacct cccagcttca cctatgccca gcagagggag
     5881 aagccccgag tgcaggagaa gcagcacccc gtgcccccac cggctcagaa ccaaaaccag
     5941 gtgcgctccc ctggggcccc agggcccctg actctgaagg aggtggagga gctggagcag
     6001 ctgacccagc agctaatgca ggacatggag catcctcaga ggcagaatgt ggctgtcaac
     6061 gaactctgcg gccgatgcca tcaacccctg gcccgggcgc agccagccgt ccgcgctcta
     6121 gggcagctgt tccacatcgc ctgcttcacc tgccaccagt gtgcgcagca gctccagggc
     6181 cagcagttct acagtctgga gggggcgccg tactgcgagg gctgttacac tgacaccctg
     6241 gagaagtgta acacctgcgg ggagcccatc actgaccgca tgctgagggc cacgggcaag
     6301 gcctatcacc cgcactgctt cacctgtgtg gtctgcgccc gccccctgga gggcacctcc
     6361 ttcatcgtgg accaggccaa ccggccccac tgtgtccccg actaccacaa gcagtacgcc
     6421 ccgaggtgct ccgtctgctc tgagcccatc atgcctgagc ctggccgaga tgagactgtg
     6481 cgagtggtcg ccctggacaa gaacttccac atgaagtgtt acaagtgtga ggactgcggg
     6541 aagcccctgt cgattgaggc agatgacaat ggctgcttcc ccctggacgg tcacgtgctc
     6601 tgtcggaagt gccacactgc tagagcccag acgctggatc caccggtcgc cacc
//
